Addgene plasmid #191766: DsRed +9e
Purpose: Expression of DsRed fused to a positively charged polypeptide (2 x KSG) . Overall charge on tetramer: +9e
Depositing lab: Daniel Gerlich. Depositing organization: Institut fuer Molekulare Biotechnologie (IMBA). Publication: A mitotic chromatin phase transition prevents perforation by microtubules. Schneider MWG, Gibson BA, Otsuka S, Spicer MFD, Petrovic M, Blaukopf C, Langer CCH, Batty P, Nagaraju T, Doolittle LK, Rosen MK, Gerlich DW. Nature. 2022 Sep;609(7925):183-190. doi: 10.1038/s41586-022-05027-y. Epub 2022 Aug 3. PubMed 35922507.
Backbone
  Vector backbone: IRESpuro2
  Backbone size w/o insert (bp): 5071
  Total vector size (bp): 5743
  Vector type: Mammalian Expression, Bacterial Expression
  Selectable markers: Puromycin
Growth in bacteria
  Bacterial resistance: Ampicillin, 100 μg/mL
  Growth temperature: 37°C
  Growth strain: DH5alpha
  Copy number: Unknown
Gene/Insert
  Gene/Insert name: DsRed (alt name: drFP583)
  Species: Discosoma sp
  Insert size (bp): 672
  Promoter: CMV
  Tag / fusion protein: N terminal fusion of positively charged polypetode (2x KSG) (N terminal on insert)
  Cloning method: Restriction Enzyme; 5′ cloning site BspOI (unknown if destroyed); 3′ cloning site BstXI (unknown if destroyed)
  Sequencing primers: 5′ TACGGTGGGAGGTCTAT; 3′ CATGCCCGCTTTTGAGA
Terms and licenses: Academic/Nonprofit Terms; Industry Terms: Not Available to Industry
How to cite: DsRed +9e was a gift from Daniel Gerlich (Addgene plasmid # 191766 ; http://n2t.net/addgene:191766 ; RRID:Addgene_191766)
