[The description below was written by a language model from this plasmid's Addgene catalogue record and pLannotate feature annotations shown in this document.]
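Description:
DsRed +9e is a mammalian expression plasmid built on the IRESpuro2 backbone, about 5.7 kb in total, that produces the Discosoma red fluorescent protein DsRed (drFP583) carrying a short positively charged peptide at its N terminus. The record describes this addition as two KSG repeats and gives the resulting net charge of the DsRed tetramer as +9e. The plasmid is propagated in E. coli through a high-copy ColE1/pUC-type origin and selected with ampicillin via the β-lactamase gene and its native promoter. Small remnants of lac regulatory elements, a bom fragment and partial SV40 sequences are also annotated; these appear to be backbone carry-over rather than functional parts of the design.

The expression unit is a single bicistronic transcript driven by the human CMV immediate early enhancer and promoter. The 672 bp DsRed coding sequence comes first, followed by a chimeric adenovirus/immunoglobulin intron, which generally improves mRNA processing and expression. Next is an EMCV IRES that allows cap-independent translation of puromycin N-acetyltransferase, and the transcript ends at a bovine growth hormone polyadenylation signal. Because the fluorescent protein and the resistance marker share one mRNA, puromycin selection enriches for cells that also express the charged DsRed, which is useful for making stable lines. The KSG peptide is not annotated separately in the feature table; it presumably lies in the short interval between the promoter and the annotated DsRed reading frame.

The stated purpose and the associated publication on mitotic chromatin suggest use as a fluorescent probe of defined net charge, likely one member of a charge-variant set, although the record does not describe the other variants. The catalogue also lists bacterial expression as a vector type, but no dedicated bacterial promoter for the insert is annotated.
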