Features (pLannotate 1.2.2; 18 found; start..end, strand, type, name):
     64..924     -  CDS            AmpR: β-lactamase; bla; confers resistance to ampicillin, carbenicillin, and related antibiotics
    925..1029    -  promoter       AmpR promoter: bla
   1088..1140    -  misc_feature   bom (fragment): basis of mobility region from pBR322
   1295..1674    +  enhancer       CMV enhancer: human cytomegalovirus immediate early enhancer
   1675..1878    +  promoter       CMV promoter: human cytomegalovirus (CMV) immediate early promoter
   1933..2604    +  CDS            DsRed: DsRed is a basic (constitutively fluorescent) red fluorescent protein published in 1999, derived from Discosoma sp..
   2651..2880    +  intron         chimeric intron: chimera between introns from adenovirus and immunoglobulin heavy chain genes
   3063..3525    +  misc_feature   IRES: internal ribosome entry site (IRES) of the encephalomyocarditis virus (EMCV)
   3558..4157    +  CDS            PuroR: puromycin N-acetyltransferase; pac from Streptomyces alboniger; confers resistance to puromycin
   4207..4272    +  CDS            dmpM (fragment): DMPM_STRAD - Protein inferred from homology: Swiss-Prot protein existence level 3. From Streptomyces alboniger.
   4299..4523    +  polyA_signal   bGH poly(A) signal: bovine growth hormone polyadenylation signal
   4527..4548    +  promoter       SV40 promoter (fragment): SV40 enhancer and early promoter
   4558..4609    +  polyA_signal   SV40 poly(A) signal (fragment): SV40 polyadenylation signal
   4673..4689    -  protein_bind   lac operator: The lac repressor binds to the lac operator to inhibit transcription in E. coli. This inhibition can be relieved by adding lactose or isopropyl-β-D-thiogalactopyranoside (IPTG). lac repressor encoded by lacI
   4697..4727    -  promoter       lac promoter: promoter for the E. coli lac operon
   4742..4763    -  protein_bind   CAP binding site: CAP binding activates transcription in the presence of cAMP. E. coli catabolite activator protein
   4776..4868    -  CDS            lacI (fragment): lac repressor; lacI; The lac repressor binds to the lac operator to inhibit transcription in E. coli. This inhibition can be relieved by adding lactose or isopropyl-β-D-thiogalactopyranoside (IPTG).
   5051..5639    -  rep_origin     ori: high-copy-number ColE1/pMB1/pBR322/pUC origin of replication
>Addgene plasmid #191766 | DsRed +9e | addgene full sequence | sequence record 383844 | Addgene NGS Result
TTTAAATTAAAAATGAAGTTTTAAATCAATCTAAAGTATATATGAGTAAACTTGGTCTGACAGTTACCAA
TGCTTAATCAGTGAGGCACCTATCTCAGCGATCTGTCTATTTCGTTCATCCATAGTTGCCTGACTCCCCG
TCGTGTAGATAACTACGATACGGGAGGGCTTACCATCTGGCCCCAGTGCTGCAATGATACCGCGAGACCC
ACGCTCACCGGCTCCAGATTTATCAGCAATAAACCAGCCAGCCGGAAGGGCCGAGCGCAGAAGTGGTCCT
GCAACTTTATCCGCCTCCATCCAGTCTATTAATTGTTGCCGGGAAGCTAGAGTAAGTAGTTCGCCAGTTA
ATAGTTTGCGCAACGTTGTTGCCATTGCTACAGGCATCGTGGTGTCACGCTCGTCGTTTGGTATGGCTTC
ATTCAGCTCCGGTTCCCAACGATCAAGGCGAGTTACATGATCCCCCATGTTGTGCAAAAAAGCGGTTAGC
TCCTTCGGTCCTCCGATCGTTGTCAGAAGTAAGTTGGCCGCAGTGTTATCACTCATGGTTATGGCAGCAC
TGCATAATTCTCTTACTGTCATGCCATCCGTAAGATGCTTTTCTGTGACTGGTGAGTACTCAACCAAGTC
ATTCTGAGAATAGTGTATGCGGCGACCGAGTTGCTCTTGCCCGGCGTCAATACGGGATAATACCGCGCCA
CATAGCAGAACTTTAAAAGTGCTCATCATTGGAAAACGTTCTTCGGGGCGAAAACTCTCAAGGATCTTAC
CGCTGTTGAGATCCAGTTCGATGTAACCCACTCGTGCACCCAACTGATCTTCAGCATCTTTTACTTTCAC
CAGCGTTTCTGGGTGAGCAAAAACAGGAAGGCAAAATGCCGCAAAAAAGGGAATAAGGGCGACACGGAAA
TGTTGAATACTCATACTCTTCCTTTTTCAATATTATTGAAGCATTTATCAGGGTTATTGTCTCATGAGCG
GATACATATTTGAATGTATTTAGAAAAATAAACAAATAGGGGTTCCGCGCACATTTCCCCGAAAAGTGCC
ACCTGACGTCGACGGATCGGGAGATCTCCCGATCCCCTATGGTGCACTCTCAGTACAATCTGCTCTGATG
CCGCATAGTTAAGCCAGTATCTGCTCCCTGCTTGTGTGTTGGAGGTCGCTGAGTAGTGCGCGAGCAAAAT
TTAAGCTACAACAAGGCAAGGCTTGACCGACAATTGCATGAAGAATCTGCTTAGGGTTAGGCGTTTTGCG
CTGCTTCGCGATGTACGGGCCAGATATACGCGTTGACATTGATTATTGACTAGTTATTAATAGTAATCAA
TTACGGGGTCATTAGTTCATAGCCCATATATGGAGTTCCGCGTTACATAACTTACGGTAAATGGCCCGCC
TGGCTGACCGCCCAACGACCCCCGCCCATTGACGTCAATAATGACGTATGTTCCCATAGTAACGCCAATA
GGGACTTTCCATTGACGTCAATGGGTGGAGTATTTACGGTAAACTGCCCACTTGGCAGTACATCAAGTGT
ATCATATGCCAAGTACGCCCCCTATTGACGTCAATGACGGTAAATGGCCCGCCTGGCATTATGCCCAGTA
CATGACCTTATGGGACTTTCCTACTTGGCAGTACATCTACGTATTAGTCATCGCTATTACCATGGTGATG
CGGTTTTGGCAGTACATCAATGGGCGTGGATAGCGGTTTGACTCACGGGGATTTCCAAGTCTCCACCCCA
TTGACGTCAATGGGAGTTTGTTTTGGCACCAAAATCAACGGGACTTTCCAAAATGTCGTAACAACTCCGC
CCCATTGACGCAAATGGGCGGTAGGCGTGTACGGTGGGAGGTCTATATAAGCAGAGCTGGTTTAGTGAAC
CGTCAGATCCGCTAGGCCACCATGAAGAGCGGCAAAAGCGGTCGCTCCTCCAAGAACGTCATCAAGGAGT
TCATGCGCTTCAAGGTGCGCATGGAGGGCACCGTGAACGGCCACGAGTTCGAGATCGAGGGCGAGGGCGA
GGGCCGCCCCTACGAGGGCCACAACACCGTGAAGCTGAAGGTGACCAAGGGCGGCCCCCTGCCCTTCGCC
TGGGACATCCTGTCCCCCCAGTTCCAGTACGGCTCCAAGGTGTACGTGAAGCACCCCGCCGACATCCCCG
ACTACAAGAAGCTGTCCTTCCCCGAGGGCTTCAAGTGGGAGCGCGTGATGAACTTCGAGGACGGCGGCGT
GGTGACCGTGACCCAGGACTCCTCCCTGCAGGACGGCTGCTTCATCTACAAGGTGAAGTTCATCGGCGTG
AACTTCCCCTCCGACGGCCCCGTAATGCAGAAGAAGACCATGGGCTGGGAGGCCTCCACCGAGCGCCTGT
ACCCCCGCGACGGCGTGCTGAAGGGCGAGATCCACAAGGCCCTGAAGCTGAAGGACGGCGGCCACTACCT
GGTGGAGTTCAAGTCCATCTACATGGCCAAGAAGCCCGTGCAGCTGCCCGGCTACTACTACGTGGACTCC
AAGCTGGACATCACCTCCCACAACGAGGACTACACCATCGTGGAGCAGTACGAGCGCACCGAGGGCCGCC
ACCACCTGTTCCTGTAGTGTGCTGGAATTAATTCGCTGTCTGCGAGGGCCAGCTGTTGGGGTGAGTACTC
CCTCTCAAAAGCGGGCATGACTTCTGCGCTAAGATTGTCAGTTTCCAAAAACGAGGAGGATTTGATATTC
ACCTGGCCCGCGGTGATGCCTTTGAGGGTGGCCGCGTCCATCTGGTCAGAAAAGACAATCTTTTTGTTGT
CAAGCTTGAGGTGTGGCAGGCTTGAGATCTGGCCATACACTTGAGTGACAATGACATCCACTTTGCCTTT
CTCTCCACAGGTGTCCACTCCCAGGTCCAACTGCAGGTCGAGCATGCATCTAGGGCGGCCAATTCCGCCC
CTCTCCCCCCCCCCCTCTCCCTCCCCCCCCCCTAACGTTACTGGCCGAAGCCGCTTGGAATAAGGCCGGT
GTGCGTTTGTCTATATGTTATTTTCCACCATATTGCCGTCTTTTGGCAATGTGAGGGCCCGGAAACCTGG
CCCTGTCTTCTTGACGAGCATTCCTAGGGGTCTTTCCCCTCTCGCCAAAGGAATGCAAGGTCTGTTGAAT
GTCGTGAAGGAAGCAGTTCCTCTGGAAGCTTCTTGAAGACAAACAACGTCTGTAGCGACCCTTTGCAGGC
AGCGGAACCCCCCACCTGGCGACAGGTGCCTCTGCGGCCAAAAGCCACGTGTATAAGATACACCTGCAAA
GGCGGCACAACCCCAGTGCCACGTTGTGAGTTGGATAGTTGTGGAAAGAGTCAAATGGCTCTCCTCAAGC
GTATTCAACAAGGGGCTGAAGGATGCCCAGAAGGTACCCCATTGTATGGGATCTGATCTGGGGCCTCGGT
GCACATGCTTTACATGTGTTTAGTCGAGGTTAAAAAAACGTCTAGGCCCCCCGAACCACGGGGACGTGGT
TTTCCTTTGAAAAACACGATGATAAGCTTGCCACAACCCACAAGGAGACGACCTTCCATGACCGAGTACA
AGCCCACGGTGCGCCTCGCCACCCGCGACGACGTCCCCCGGGCCGTACGCACCCTCGCCGCCGCGTTCGC
CGACTACCCCGCCACGCGCCACACCGTCGACCCGGACCGCCACATCGAGCGGGTCACCGAGCTGCAAGAA
CTCTTCCTCACGCGCGTCGGGCTCGACATCGGCAAGGTGTGGGTCGCGGACGACGGCGCCGCGGTGGCGG
TCTGGACCACGCCGGAGAGCGTCGAAGCGGGGGCGGTGTTCGCCGAGATCGGCCCGCGCATGGCCGAGTT
GAGCGGTTCCCGGCTGGCCGCGCAGCAACAGATGGAAGGCCTCCTGGCGCCGCACCGGCCCAAGGAGCCC
GCGTGGTTCCTGGCCACCGTCGGCGTCTCGCCCGACCACCAGGGCAAGGGTCTGGGCAGCGCCGTCGTGC
TCCCCGGAGTGGAGGCGGCCGAGCGCGCCGGGGTGCCCGCCTTCCTGGAGACCTCCGCGCCCCGCAACCT
CCCCTTCTACGAGCGGCTCGGCTTCACCGTCACCGCCGACGTCGAGGTGCCCGAAGGACCGCGCACCTGG
TGCATGACCCGCAAGCCCGGTGCCTGACGCCCGCCCCACGACCCGCAGCGCCCGACCGAAAGGAGCGCAC
GACCCCATGGCTCCGACCGAAGCCACCCGGGGCGGCCCCGCCGACCCCGCACCCGCCCCCGAGGCCCACC
GACTCTAGAGCTCGCTGATCAGCCTCGACTGTGCCTTCTAGTTGCCAGCCATCTGTTGTTTGCCCCTCCC
CCGTGCCTTCCTTGACCCTGGAAGGTGCCACTCCCACTGTCCTTTCCTAATAAAATGAGGAAATTGCATC
GCATTGTCTGAGTAGGTGTCATTCTATTCTGGGGGGTGGGGTGGGGCAGGACAGCAAGGGGGAGGATTGG
GAAGACAATAGCAGGCATGCTGGGGATGCGGTGGGCTCTATGGCTTCTGAGGCGGAAAGAACCAGCTGGG
GCTCGAGTGCATTCTAGTTGTGGTTTGTCCAAACTCATCAATGTATCTTATCATGTCTGTATACCGTCGA
CCTCTAGCTAGAGCTTGGCGTAATCATGGTCATAGCTGTTTCCTGTGTGAAATTGTTATCCGCTCACAAT
TCCACACAACATACGAGCCGGAAGCATAAAGTGTAAAGCCTGGGGTGCCTAATGAGTGAGCTAACTCACA
TTAATTGCGTTGCGCTCACTGCCCGCTTTCCAGTCGGGAAACCTGTCGTGCCAGCTGCATTAATGAATCG
GCCAACGCGCGGGGAGAGGCGGTTTGCGTATTGGGCGCTCTTCCGCTTCCTCGCTCACTGACTCGCTGCG
CTCGGTCGTTCGGCTGCGGCGAGCGGTATCAGCTCACTCAAAGGCGGTAATACGGTTATCCACAGAATCA
GGGGATAACGCAGGAAAGAACATGTGAGCAAAAGGCCAGCAAAAGGCCAGGAACCGTAAAAAGGCCGCGT
TGCTGGCGTTTTTCCATAGGCTCCGCCCCCCTGACGAGCATCACAAAAATCGACGCTCAAGTCAGAGGTG
GCGAAACCCGACAGGACTATAAAGATACCAGGCGTTTCCCCCTGGAAGCTCCCTCGTGCGCTCTCCTGTT
CCGACCCTGCCGCTTACCGGATACCTGTCCGCCTTTCTCCCTTCGGGAAGCGTGGCGCTTTCTCATAGCT
CACGCTGTAGGTATCTCAGTTCGGTGTAGGTCGTTCGCTCCAAGCTGGGCTGTGTGCACGAACCCCCCGT
TCAGCCCGACCGCTGCGCCTTATCCGGTAACTATCGTCTTGAGTCCAACCCGGTAAGACACGACTTATCG
CCACTGGCAGCAGCCACTGGTAACAGGATTAGCAGAGCGAGGTATGTAGGCGGTGCTACAGAGTTCTTGA
AGTGGTGGCCTAACTACGGCTACACTAGAAGAACAGTATTTGGTATCTGCGCTCTGCTGAAGCCAGTTAC
CTTCGGAAAAAGAGTTGGTAGCTCTTGATCCGGCAAACAAACCACCGCTGGTAGCGGTGGTTTTTTTGTT
TGCAAGCAGCAGATTACGCGCAGAAAAAAAGGATCTCAAGAAGATCCTTTGATCTTTTCTACGGGGTCTG
ACGCTCAGTGGAACGAAAACTCACGTTAAGGGATTTTGGTCATGAGATTATCAAAAAGGATCTTCACCTA
GATCCT
